>Addgene plasmid #20211 | FKBP-myc | addgene partial sequence | sequence record 25804 | BGH-rev 5'-TAGAAGGCACAGTCGAGG-3'
GNNNNNNACGGGCTCTAGTCTACAGATCCTCTTCTGAGATGAGTTTTTGTTCTTCCAGTTTTAGAAGCTC
CACATCGAAGACGAGAGTGGCATGTGGTGGGATGATGCCTGGGTGCCCAGTTGCACCATAGGCATAATCT
GGAGATATAGTCAGTTTGGCTCTCTGACCCACACTCATCTGGGCAACCCCTTCTTCCCAGCCTCGGATCA
CCTCCTGCTTGCCTAGCATAAACTTAAAGGGCTTGTTTCTGTCCCGGGAGGAATCAAATTTCTTTCCATC
TTCAAGCATCCCGGTGTAGTGCACCACGCAGGTCTGGCCGCGCTTGGGGAAGGTGCGCCCGTCTCCTGGG
GAGATGGTTTCCACCTGCACTCCTCTAGACTCGAGCGGCCGCCACTGTGCTGGATATCTGCAGAATTCCA
CCACACTGGACTAGTGGATCCGAGCTCGGTACCAAGCTTAAGTTTAAACGCTAGCCAGCTTGGGTCTCCC
TATAGTGAGTCGTATTAATTTCGATAAGCCAGTAAGCAGTGGGTTCTCTAGTTAGCCAGAGAGCTCTGCT
TATATAGACCTCCCACCGTACACGCCTACCGCCCATTTGCGTCAATGGGGCGGAGTTGTTACGACATTTT
GGAAAGTCCCGTTGATTTTGGTGCCAAAACAAACTCCCATTGACGTCAATGGGGGTGGAGACTTGGAAAT
CCCCGTGAGTCAAACCGCTATCCACGCCCATTGATGTACTGCCAAAACCGCATCACCATGGTAATAGCNN
NNN
