[The description below was written by a language model from this plasmid's Addgene catalogue record.]
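Description:
FKBP-myc is a mammalian expression plasmid built on the commercial pcDNA3.1/Zeo(+) backbone (about 5 kb without insert). It is maintained in E. coli as a high-copy plasmid under ampicillin selection, and it carries a Zeocin resistance marker that allows selection of transfected mammalian cells, including derivation of stable lines. No feature table accompanies the record. The listed sequencing primers (CMV forward and BGH reverse) fit the standard layout of this backbone, in which the insert sits between the strong constitutive CMV immediate-early promoter and the bovine growth hormone polyadenylation signal.

The payload is a 354 bp insert encoding human FKBP (FK506 binding protein, gene FKBP1A, also known as FKBP12), cloned by restriction digestion between XbaI and ApaI sites, both of which remain intact. A myc epitope tag is fused to the C terminus of the protein, so it can be detected by immunoblotting or immunofluorescence with anti-myc antibodies. FKBP12 is a small peptidyl-prolyl isomerase that binds FK506 and related ligands with high affinity, which makes it a widely used module in chemically induced dimerization systems.

The associated publication concerns conditional glycosylation in eukaryotic cells controlled by a biocompatible chemical inducer of dimerization. This suggests the plasmid serves as an FKBP-expressing component or control in that work. The record does not state its specific experimental role, and it lists no fusion partner other than the myc tag.
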