Addgene plasmid #20211: FKBP-myc
Depositing lab: Carolyn Bertozzi. Depositing organization: University of California, Berkeley. Publication: Conditional glycosylation in eukaryotic cells using a biocompatible chemical inducer of dimerization. Czlapinski JL, Schelle MW, Miller LW, Laughlin ST, Kohler JJ, Cornish VW, Bertozzi CR. J Am Chem Soc. 2008 Oct 8. 130(40):13186-7. 10.1021/ja8037728 PubMed 18788807.
Backbone
  Vector backbone: pcDNA3.1/Zeo(+)
  Backbone manufacturer: Invitrogen
  Backbone size w/o insert (bp): 5000
  Vector type: Mammalian Expression
  Selectable markers: Zeocin
Growth in bacteria
  Bacterial resistance: Ampicillin, 100 μg/mL
  Growth temperature: 37°C
  Growth strain: DH5alpha
  Copy number: High Copy
Gene/Insert
  Gene/Insert name: FKBP (alt name: FK506 binding protein)
  Species: H. sapiens (human)
  Insert size (bp): 354
  Entrez Gene: FKBP1A (a.k.a. FKBP-12, FKBP-1A, FKBP1, FKBP12, PKC12, PKCI2, PPIASE)
  Tag / fusion protein: myc (C terminal on insert)
  Cloning method: Restriction Enzyme; 5′ cloning site XbaI (not destroyed); 3′ cloning site ApaI (not destroyed)
  Sequencing primers: 5′ CMV-F; 3′ BGH reverse
Resource information
  A portion of this plasmid was derived from a plasmid made by: FKBP gene was a gift from David Austin and Fei Liu (Yale University)
Terms and licenses: Academic/Nonprofit Terms; Industry Terms: Not Available to Industry
How to cite: FKBP-myc was a gift from Carolyn Bertozzi (Addgene plasmid # 20211 ; http://n2t.net/addgene:20211 ; RRID:Addgene_20211)
